Addgene plasmid #220916: plenti hSyn AldoA
Purpose: Neuronal specific expression of AldoA
Depositing lab: Timothy Ryan. Depositing organization: Cornell University. Publication: Phosphoglycerate kinase is a central leverage point in Parkinson's disease-driven neuronal metabolic deficits. Kokotos AC, Antoniazzi AM, Unda SR, Ko MS, Park D, Eliezer D, Kaplitt MG, De Camilli P, Ryan TA. Sci Adv. 2024 Aug 23;10(34):eadn6016. doi: 10.1126/sciadv.adn6016. Epub 2024 Aug 21. PubMed 39167658.
Backbone
  Vector backbone: pLV-hSyn
  Backbone size w/o insert (bp): 8432
  Total vector size (bp): 9527
  Vector type: Mammalian Expression, Lentiviral
  Selectable markers: Bleomycin
Growth in bacteria
  Bacterial resistance: Ampicillin, 100 μg/mL
  Growth temperature: 37°C
  Growth strain: NEB Stable
  Copy number: High Copy
Gene/Insert
  Gene/Insert name: AldoA (alt name: aldolase, fructose-bisphosphate A)
  Species: H. sapiens (human)
  Insert size (bp): 1095
  Entrez Gene: ALDOA (a.k.a. ALDA, GSD12, HEL-S-87p)
  Promoter: hSyn
  Cloning method: Restriction Enzyme; 5′ cloning site AgeI (not destroyed); 3′ cloning site BamHI (not destroyed)
  Sequencing primers: 5′ hSyn-F; 3′ WPRE-R
Terms and licenses: Academic/Nonprofit Terms; Industry Terms: Not Available to Industry
Depositor comments: A P72H mutation was found in AldoA. Please visit https://doi.org/10.1101/2023.10.10.561760 for bioRxiv preprint.
How to cite: plenti hSyn AldoA was a gift from Timothy Ryan (Addgene plasmid # 220916 ; http://n2t.net/addgene:220916 ; RRID:Addgene_220916)
