[The description below was written by a language model from this plasmid's Addgene catalogue record and pLannotate feature annotations shown in this document.]
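Description:
plenti hSyn AldoA is a roughly 9.5 kb lentiviral transfer plasmid built on the pLV-hSyn backbone for neuron-specific expression of human aldolase A (ALDOA, fructose-bisphosphate aldolase A), a glycolytic enzyme. It is propagated in E. coli through a high-copy ColE1/pUC-type origin with ampicillin resistance (AmpR under its own bla promoter), and it also carries an f1 phage origin. A separate cassette outside the viral genome places the Sh ble bleomycin/Zeocin resistance gene under tandem SV40 and EM7 promoters with an SV40 poly(A) signal, so in principle it can be selected in either mammalian or bacterial cells. Because it lies downstream of the 3' LTR, it would not be packaged into virus.

The viral portion starts with a CMV enhancer/promoter fused to a truncated HIV-1 5' LTR, which drives genomic RNA production in packaging cells. This is followed by the Ψ packaging signal with a gag fragment, the Rev response element for Rev-dependent nuclear export, and the cPPT/CTS, which aids nuclear import of the viral genome. The internal human synapsin I promoter then drives the ALDOA coding sequence, cloned between AgeI and BamHI sites. No epitope tag or fluorescent reporter is annotated. A WPRE downstream enhances transcript stability and expression. The 3' LTR region is followed by a bGH polyadenylation signal. The annotation does not make clear whether the 3' LTR carries a self-inactivating deletion.

The depositor notes a P72H substitution in the AldoA sequence. The associated publication concerns neuronal metabolic deficits related to Parkinson's disease, consistent with using the vector to raise aldolase A levels in transduced neurons.
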