Features (pLannotate 1.2.2; 31 found; start..end, strand, type, name):
     28..80      -  misc_feature   bom (fragment): basis of mobility region from pBR322
    235..614     +  enhancer       CMV enhancer: human cytomegalovirus immediate early enhancer
    615..814     +  promoter       CMV promoter: human cytomegalovirus (CMV) immediate early promoter
    832..1012    +  LTR            5' LTR (truncated): truncated 5' long terminal repeat (LTR) from HIV-1
   1059..1184    +  misc_feature   HIV-1 Ψ: packaging signal of human immunodeficiency virus type 1
   1168..1531    +  CDS            HIV-1 gag (fragment): gag protein from human immunodeficiency virus 1; gag
   1677..1910    +  misc_feature   RRE: The Rev response element (RRE) of HIV-1 allows for Rev-dependent mRNA export from the nucleus to the cytoplasm.
   2287..2387    +  CDS            Rev (fragment): human immunodeficiency virus 1 (HIV-1) Rev protein; rev; enhances nuclear export of unspliced and incompletely spliced viral mRNAs
   2391..2507    +  misc_feature   cPPT/CTS: central polypurine tract and central termination sequence of HIV-1
   2541..2988    +  promoter       hSyn promoter: human synapsin I promoter; confers neuron-specific expression (Kügler et al., 2003)
   3075..4166    +  CDS            ALDOA: ALDOA_HUMAN - Also known as ALDA. Experimental evidence at protein level: Swiss-Prot protein existence level 1. Plays a key role in glycolysis and gluconeogenesis. In addition, may also function as scaffolding protein (By similarity). From Homo sapiens (Human).
   4204..4332    +  CDS            nef (fragment): NEF_HV1Z2 - Experimental evidence at protein level: Swiss-Prot protein existence level 1. Extracellular Nef protein targets CD4(+) T-lymphocytes for apoptosis by interacting with CXCR4 surface receptors. From Human immunodeficiency virus type 1 group M subtype D (isolate Z2/CDC-Z34) (HIV-1).
   4335..4923    +  misc_feature   WPRE: woodchuck hepatitis virus posttranscriptional regulatory element
   4940..5008    +  CDS            nef (fragment): NEF_HV1Z2 - Experimental evidence at protein level: Swiss-Prot protein existence level 1. Extracellular Nef protein targets CD4(+) T-lymphocytes for apoptosis by interacting with CXCR4 surface receptors. From Human immunodeficiency virus type 1 group M subtype D (isolate Z2/CDC-Z34) (HIV-1).
   5010..5322    +  LTR            5' LTR (fragment): 5' long terminal repeat (LTR) from HIV-1
   5330..5510    +  LTR            5' LTR (truncated): truncated 5' long terminal repeat (LTR) from HIV-1
   5542..5766    +  polyA_signal   bGH poly(A) signal: bovine growth hormone polyadenylation signal
   5770..5791    +  promoter       SV40 promoter (fragment): SV40 enhancer and early promoter
   5812..6240    +  rep_origin     f1 ori (sequence partly withheld): f1 bacteriophage origin of replication; arrow indicates direction of (+) strand synthesis
   6254..6583    +  promoter       SV40 promoter: SV40 enhancer and early promoter
   6631..6678    +  promoter       EM7 promoter: synthetic bacterial promoter&nbsp
   6697..7071    +  CDS            BleoR: antibiotic-binding protein; Sh ble from Streptoalloteichus hindustanus; confers resistance to bleomycin, phleomycin, and Zeocin™
   7081..7206    +  CDS            ble (fragment): BLE_KLEPN - Experimental evidence at protein level: Swiss-Prot protein existence level 1. Binding protein with a strong affinity to the bleomycin family of antibiotics. Binds to CL990; an antimitotic-antibiotic compound. From Klebsiella pneumoniae.
   7201..7322    +  polyA_signal   SV40 poly(A) signal: SV40 polyadenylation signal
   7395..7411    -  protein_bind   lac operator: The lac repressor binds to the lac operator to inhibit transcription in E. coli. This inhibition can be relieved by adding lactose or isopropyl-β-D-thiogalactopyranoside (IPTG). lac repressor encoded by lacI
   7419..7449    -  promoter       lac promoter: promoter for the E. coli lac operon
   7464..7485    -  protein_bind   CAP binding site: CAP binding activates transcription in the presence of cAMP. E. coli catabolite activator protein
   7498..7590    -  CDS            lacI (fragment): lac repressor; lacI; The lac repressor binds to the lac operator to inhibit transcription in E. coli. This inhibition can be relieved by adding lactose or isopropyl-β-D-thiogalactopyranoside (IPTG).
   7773..8361    -  rep_origin     ori: high-copy-number ColE1/pMB1/pBR322/pUC origin of replication
   8532..9392    -  CDS            AmpR: β-lactamase; bla; confers resistance to ampicillin, carbenicillin, and related antibiotics
   9393..9497    -  promoter       AmpR promoter: bla
>Addgene plasmid #220916 | plenti hSyn AldoA | addgene full sequence | sequence record 436352 | Addgene NGS Result
GACGGATCGGGAGATCTCCCGATCCCCTATGGTGCACTCTCAGTACAATCTGCTCTGATGCCGCATAGTT
AAGCCAGTATCTGCTCCCTGCTTGTGTGTTGGAGGTCGCTGAGTAGTGCGCGAGCAAAATTTAAGCTACA
ACAAGGCAAGGCTTGACCGACAATTGCATGAAGAATCTGCTTAGGGTTAGGCGTTTTGCGCTGCTTCGCG
ATGTACGGGCCAGATATACGCGTTGACATTGATTATTGACTAGTTATTAATAGTAATCAATTACGGGGTC
ATTAGTTCATAGCCCATATATGGAGTTCCGCGTTACATAACTTACGGTAAATGGCCCGCCTGGCTGACCG
CCCAACGACCCCCGCCCATTGACGTCAATAATGACGTATGTTCCCATAGTAACGCCAATAGGGACTTTCC
ATTGACGTCAATGGGTGGAGTATTTACGGTAAACTGCCCACTTGGCAGTACATCAAGTGTATCATATGCC
AAGTACGCCCCCTATTGACGTCAATGACGGTAAATGGCCCGCCTGGCATTATGCCCAGTACATGACCTTA
TGGGACTTTCCTACTTGGCAGTACATCTACGTATTAGTCATCGCTATTACCATGGTGATGCGGTTTTGGC
AGTACATCAATGGGCGTGGATAGCGGTTTGACTCACGGGGATTTCCAAGTCTCCACCCCATTGACGTCAA
TGGGAGTTTGTTTTGGCACCAAAATCAACGGGACTTTCCAAAATGTCGTAACAACTCCGCCCCATTGACG
CAAATGGGCGGTAGGCGTGTACGGTGGGAGGTCTATATAAGCAGCGCGTTTTGCCTGTACTGGGTCTCTC
TGGTTAGACCAGATCTGAGCCTGGGAGCTCTCTGGCTAACTAGGGAACCCACTGCTTAAGCCTCAATAAA
GCTTGCCTTGAGTGCTTCAAGTAGTGTGTGCCCGTCTGTTGTGTGACTCTGGTAACTAGAGATCCCTCAG
ACCCTTTTAGTCAGTGTGGAAAATCTCTAGCAGTGGCGCCCGAACAGGGACTTGAAAGCGAAAGGGAAAC
CAGAGGAGCTCTCTCGACGCAGGACTCGGCTTGCTGAAGCGCGCACGGCAAGAGGCGAGGGGCGGCGACT
GGTGAGTACGCCAAAAATTTTGACTAGCGGAGGCTAGAAGGAGAGAGATGGGTGCGAGAGCGTCAGTATT
AAGCGGGGGAGAATTAGATCGCGATGGGAAAAAATTCGGTTAAGGCCAGGGGGAAAGAAAAAATATAAAT
TAAAACATATAGTATGGGCAAGCAGGGAGCTAGAACGATTCGCAGTTAATCCTGGCCTGTTAGAAACATC
AGAAGGCTGTAGACAAATACTGGGACAGCTACAACCATCCCTTCAGACAGGATCAGAAGAACTTAGATCA
TTATATAATACAGTAGCAACCCTCTATTGTGTGCATCAAAGGATAGAGATAAAAGACACCAAGGAAGCTT
TAGACAAGATAGAGGAAGAGCAAAACAAAAGTAAGACCACCGCACAGCAAGCGGCCGCTGATCTTCAGAC
CTGGAGGAGGAGATATGAGGGACAATTGGAGAAGTGAATTATATAAATATAAAGTAGTAAAAATTGAACC
ATTAGGAGTAGCACCCACCAAGGCAAAGAGAAGAGTGGTGCAGAGAGAAAAAAGAGCAGTGGGAATAGGA
GCTTTGTTCCTTGGGTTCTTGGGAGCAGCAGGAAGCACTATGGGCGCAGCGTCAATGACGCTGACGGTAC
AGGCCAGACAATTATTGTCTGGTATAGTGCAGCAGCAGAACAATTTGCTGAGGGCTATTGAGGCGCAACA
GCATCTGTTGCAACTCACAGTCTGGGGCATCAAGCAGCTCCAGGCAAGAATCCTGGCTGTGGAAAGATAC
CTAAAGGATCAACAGCTCCTGGGGATTTGGGGTTGCTCTGGAAAACTCATTTGCACCACTGCTGTGCCTT
GGAATGCTAGTTGGAGTAATAAATCTCTGGAACAGATTTGGAATCACACGACCTGGATGGAGTGGGACAG
AGAAATTAACAATTACACAAGCTTAATACACTCCTTAATTGAAGAATCGCAAAACCAGCAAGAAAAGAAT
GAACAAGAATTATTGGAATTAGATAAATGGGCAAGTTTGTGGAATTGGTTTAACATAACAAATTGGCTGT
GGTATATAAAATTATTCATAATGATAGTAGGAGGCTTGGTAGGTTTAAGAATAGTTTTTGCTGTACTTTC
TATAGTGAATAGAGTTAGGCAGGGATATTCACCATTATCGTTTCAGACCCACCTCCCAACCCCGAGGGGA
CCCGACAGGCCCGAAGGAATAGAAGAAGAAGGTGGAGAGAGAGACAGAGACAGATCCATTCGATTAGTGA
ACGGATCAACTTTTAAAAGAAAAGGGGGGATTGGGGGGTACAGTGCAGGGGAAAGAATAGTAGACATAAT
AGCAACAGACATACAAACTAAAGAATTACAAAAACAAATTACAAAATTCAAAATTTTATCGATGCTAGAC
TGCAGAGGGCCCTGCGTATGAGTGCAAGTGGGTTTTAGGACCAGGATGAGGCGGGGTGGGGGTGCCTACC
TGACGACCGACCCCGACCCACTGGACAAGCACCCAACCCCCATTCCCCAAATTGCGCATCCCCTATCAGA
GAGGGGGAGGGGAAACAGGATGCGGCGAGGCGCGTGCGCACTGCCAGCTTCAGCACCGCGGACAGTGCCT
TCGCCCCCGCCTGGCGGCGCGCGCCACCGCCGCCTCAGCACTGAAGGCGCGCTGACGTCACTCGCCGGTC
CCCCGCAAACTCCCCTTCCCGGCCACCTTGGTCGCGTCCGCGCCGCCGCCGGCCCAGCCGGACCGCACCA
CGCGAGGCGCGAGATAGGGGGGCACGGGCGCGACCATCTGCGCTGCGGCGCCGGCGACTCAGCGCTGCCT
CAGTCTGCGGTGGGCAGCGGAGGAGTCGTGTCGTGCCTGAGAGCGCAGTCGATCTAGACGATAAGGGCGA
ATTCTGCAGATATCCATCACACTGGCGGCCGCTCGAGAGATCCGCTAGCGCTACCGGTGCCACCATGCCC
TACCAATATCCAGCACTGACCCCGGAGCAGAAGAAGGAGCTGTCTGACATCGCTCACCGCATCGTGGCAC
CTGGCAAGGGCATCCTGGCTGCAGATGAGTCCACTGGGAGCATTGCCAAGCGGCTGCAGTCCATTGGCAC
CGAGAACACCGAGGAGAACCGGCGCTTCTACCGCCAGCTGCTGCTGACAGCTGACGACCGCGTGAACCAC
TGCATTGGGGGTGTCATCCTCTTCCATGAGACACTCTACCAGAAGGCGGATGATGGGCGTCCCTTCCCCC
AAGTTATCAAATCCAAGGGCGGTGTTGTGGGCATCAAGGTAGACAAGGGCGTGGTCCCCCTGGCAGGGAC
AAATGGCGAGACTACCACCCAAGGGTTGGATGGGCTGTCTGAGCGCTGTGCCCAGTACAAGAAGGACGGA
GCTGACTTCGCCAAGTGGCGTTGTGTGCTGAAGATTGGGGAACACACCCCCTCAGCCCTCGCCATCATGG
AAAATGCCAATGTTCTGGCCCGTTATGCCAGTATCTGCCAGCAGAATGGCATTGTGCCCATCGTGGAGCC
TGAGATCCTCCCTGATGGGGACCATGACTTGAAGCGCTGCCAGTATGTGACCGAGAAGGTGCTGGCTGCT
GTCTACAAGGCTCTGAGTGACCACCACATCTACCTGGAAGGCACCTTGCTGAAGCCCAACATGGTCACCC
CAGGCCATGCTTGCACTCAGAAGTTTTCTCATGAGGAGATTGCCATGGCGACCGTCACAGCGCTGCGCCG
CACAGTGCCCCCCGCTGTCACTGGGATCACCTTCCTGTCTGGAGGCCAGAGTGAGGAGGAGGCGTCCATC
AACCTCAATGCCATTAACAAGTGCCCCCTGCTGAAGCCCTGGGCCCTGACCTTCTCCTACGGCCGAGCCC
TGCAGGCCTCTGCCCTGAAGGCCTGGGGCGGGAAGAAGGAGAACCTGAAGGCTGCGCAGGAGGAGTATGT
CAAGCGAGCCCTGGCCAACAGCCTTGCCTGTCAAGGAAAGTACACTCCGAGCGGTCAGGCTGGGGCTGCT
GCCAGCGAGTCCCTCTTCGTCTCTAACCACGCCTATTAAGGATCCACCGGATCTAGATAACTGATCATAA
TCAGCCATACCACGTTTAAACCTGGAAAAACATGGAGCAATCACAAGTAGCAATACAGCAGCTACCAATG
CTGATTGTGCCTGGCTAGAAGCACAAGAGGAGGAGGAGGTGGGTTTTCCAGTCACACCTCAGACAATCAA
CCTCTGGATTACAAAATTTGTGAAAGATTGACTGGTATTCTTAACTATGTTGCTCCTTTTACGCTATGTG
GATACGCTGCTTTAATGCCTTTGTATCATGCTATTGCTTCCCGTATGGCTTTCATTTTCTCCTCCTTGTA
TAAATCCTGGTTGCTGTCTCTTTATGAGGAGTTGTGGCCCGTTGTCAGGCAACGTGGCGTGGTGTGCACT
GTGTTTGCTGACGCAACCCCCACTGGTTGGGGCATTGCCACCACCTGTCAGCTCCTTTCCGGGACTTTCG
CTTTCCCCCTCCCTATTGCCACGGCGGAACTCATCGCCGCCTGCCTTGCCCGCTGCTGGACAGGGGCTCG
GCTGTTGGGCACTGACAATTCCGTGGTGTTGTCGGGGAAGCTGACGTCCTTTCCATGGCTGCTCGCCTGT
GTTGCCACCTGGATTCTGCGCGGGACGTCCTTCTGCTACGTCCCTTCGGCCCTCAATCCAGCGGACCTTC
CTTCCCGCGGCCTGCTGCCGGCTCTGCGGCCTCTTCCGCGTCTTCGCCTTCGCCCTCAGACGAGTCGGAT
CTCCCTTTGGGCCGCCTCCCCGCCTGGAATTCGAGCTCGGTACCTTTAAGACCAATGACTTACAAGGCAG
CTGTAGATCTTAGCCACTTTTTAAAAGAAAAGGGGGGACTGGAAGGGCTAATTCACTCCCAACGAAGACA
AGATATCCTTGATCTGTGGATCTACCACACACAAGGCTACTTCCCTGATTGGCAGAACTACACACCAGGG
CCAGGGATCAGATATCCACTGACCTTTGGATGGTGCTACAAGCTAGTACCAGTTGAGCAAGAGAAGGTAG
AAGAAGCCAATGAAGGAGAGAACACCCGCTTGTTACACCCTGTGAGCCTGCATGGGATGGATGACCCGGA
GAGAGAAGTATTAGAGTGGAGGTTTGACAGCCGCCTAGCATTTCATCACATGGCCCGAGAGCTGCATCCG
GACTGTACTGGGTCTCTCTGGTTAGACCAGATCTGAGCCTGGGAGCTCTCTGGCTAACTAGGGAACCCAC
TGCTTAAGCCTCAATAAAGCTTGCCTTGAGTGCTTCAAGTAGTGTGTGCCCGTCTGTTGTGTGACTCTGG
TAACTAGAGATCCCTCAGACCCTTTTAGTCAGTGTGGAAAATCTCTAGCAGGGCCGCTTTAAACCCGCTG
ATCAGCCTCGACTGTGCCTTCTAGTTGCCAGCCATCTGTTGTTTGCCCCTCCCCCGTGCCTTCCTTGACC
CTGGAAGGTGCCACTCCCACTGTCCTTTCCTAATAAAATGAGGAAATTGCATCGCATTGTCTGAGTAGGT
GTCATTCTATTCTGGGGGGTGGGGTGGGGCAGGACAGCAAGGGGGAGGATTGGGAAGACAATAGCAGGCA
TGCTGGGGATGCGGTGGGCTCTATGGCTTCTGAGGCGGAAAGAACCAGCTGGGGCTCTAGGGGGTATCCC
C
[124 nt withheld, positions 5812-5935]
C
[91 nt withheld, positions 5937-6027]
A
[49 nt withheld, positions 6029-6077]
CCTTTGACGTTGGAGTCCACGTTCTTT
[37 nt withheld, positions 6105-6141]
ACCCTATCTCGGTCTATTCTTTTGATTTATAAGGGATTTTGCCGATTTCGGCCTATTGGTTAAAAAATGA
GCTGATTTAACAAAAATTTAACGCGAATTAATTCTGTGGAATGTGTGTCAGTTAGGGTGTGGAAAGTCCC
CAGGCTCCCCAGCAGGCAGAAGTATGCAAAGCATGCATCTCAATTAGTCAGCAACCAGGTGTGGAAAGTC
CCCAGGCTCCCCAGCAGGCAGAAGTATGCAAAGCATGCATCTCAATTAGTCAGCAACCATAGTCCCGCCC
CTAACTCCGCCCATCCCGCCCCTAACTCCGCCCAGTTCCGCCCATTCTCCGCCCCATGGCTGACTAATTT
TTTTTATTTATGCAGAGGCCGAGGCCGCCTCTGCCTCTGAGCTATTCCAGAAGTAGTGAGGAGGCTTTTT
TGGAGGCCTAGGCTTTTGCAAAAAGCTCCCGGGAGCTTGTATATCCATTTTCGGATCTGATCAGCACGTG
TTGACAATTAATCATCGGCATAGTATATCGGCATAGTATAATACGACAAGGTGAGGAACTAAACCATGGC
CAAGTTGACCAGTGCCGTTCCGGTGCTCACCGCGCGCGACGTCGCCGGAGCGGTCGAGTTCTGGACCGAC
CGGCTCGGGTTCTCCCGGGACTTCGTGGAGGACGACTTCGCCGGTGTGGTCCGGGACGACGTGACCCTGT
TCATCAGCGCGGTCCAGGACCAGGTGGTGCCGGACAACACCCTGGCCTGGGTGTGGGTGCGCGGCCTGGA
CGAGCTGTACGCCGAGTGGTCGGAGGTCGTGTCCACGAACTTCCGGGACGCCTCCGGGCCGGCCATGACC
GAGATCGGCGAGCAGCCGTGGGGGCGGGAGTTCGCCCTGCGCGACCCGGCCGGCAACTGCGTGCACTTCG
TGGCCGAGGAGCAGGACTGACACGTGCTACGAGATTTCGATTCCACCGCCGCCTTCTATGAAAGGTTGGG
CTTCGGAATCGTTTTCCGGGACGCCGGCTGGATGATCCTCCAGCGCGGGGATCTCATGCTGGAGTTCTTC
GCCCACCCCAACTTGTTTATTGCAGCTTATAATGGTTACAAATAAAGCAATAGCATCACAAATTTCACAA
ATAAAGCATTTTTTTCACTGCATTCTAGTTGTGGTTTGTCCAAACTCATCAATGTATCTTATCATGTCTG
TATACCGTCGACCTCTAGCTAGAGCTTGGCGTAATCATGGTCATAGCTGTTTCCTGTGTGAAATTGTTAT
CCGCTCACAATTCCACACAACATACGAGCCGGAAGCATAAAGTGTAAAGCCTGGGGTGCCTAATGAGTGA
GCTAACTCACATTAATTGCGTTGCGCTCACTGCCCGCTTTCCAGTCGGGAAACCTGTCGTGCCAGCTGCA
TTAATGAATCGGCCAACGCGCGGGGAGAGGCGGTTTGCGTATTGGGCGCTCTTCCGCTTCCTCGCTCACT
GACTCGCTGCGCTCGGTCGTTCGGCTGCGGCGAGCGGTATCAGCTCACTCAAAGGCGGTAATACGGTTAT
CCACAGAATCAGGGGATAACGCAGGAAAGAACATGTGAGCAAAAGGCCAGCAAAAGGCCAGGAACCGTAA
AAAGGCCGCGTTGCTGGCGTTTTTCCATAGGCTCCGCCCCCCTGACGAGCATCACAAAAATCGACGCTCA
AGTCAGAGGTGGCGAAACCCGACAGGACTATAAAGATACCAGGCGTTTCCCCCTGGAAGCTCCCTCGTGC
GCTCTCCTGTTCCGACCCTGCCGCTTACCGGATACCTGTCCGCCTTTCTCCCTTCGGGAAGCGTGGCGCT
TTCTCATAGCTCACGCTGTAGGTATCTCAGTTCGGTGTAGGTCGTTCGCTCCAAGCTGGGCTGTGTGCAC
GAACCCCCCGTTCAGCCCGACCGCTGCGCCTTATCCGGTAACTATCGTCTTGAGTCCAACCCGGTAAGAC
ACGACTTATCGCCACTGGCAGCAGCCACTGGTAACAGGATTAGCAGAGCGAGGTATGTAGGCGGTGCTAC
AGAGTTCTTGAAGTGGTGGCCTAACTACGGCTACACTAGAAGAACAGTATTTGGTATCTGCGCTCTGCTG
AAGCCAGTTACCTTCGGAAAAAGAGTTGGTAGCTCTTGATCCGGCAAACAAACCACCGCTGGTAGCGGTG
GTTTTTTTGTTTGCAAGCAGCAGATTACGCGCAGAAAAAAAGGATCTCAAGAAGATCCTTTGATCTTTTC
TACGGGGTCTGACGCTCAGTGGAACGAAAACTCACGTTAAGGGATTTTGGTCATGAGATTATCAAAAAGG
ATCTTCACCTAGATCCTTTTAAATTAAAAATGAAGTTTTAAATCAATCTAAAGTATATATGAGTAAACTT
GGTCTGACAGTTACCAATGCTTAATCAGTGAGGCACCTATCTCAGCGATCTGTCTATTTCGTTCATCCAT
AGTTGCCTGACTCCCCGTCGTGTAGATAACTACGATACGGGAGGGCTTACCATCTGGCCCCAGTGCTGCA
ATGATACCGCGAGACCCACGCTCACCGGCTCCAGATTTATCAGCAATAAACCAGCCAGCCGGAAGGGCCG
AGCGCAGAAGTGGTCCTGCAACTTTATCCGCCTCCATCCAGTCTATTAATTGTTGCCGGGAAGCTAGAGT
AAGTAGTTCGCCAGTTAATAGTTTGCGCAACGTTGTTGCCATTGCTACAGGCATCGTGGTGTCACGCTCG
TCGTTTGGTATGGCTTCATTCAGCTCCGGTTCCCAACGATCAAGGCGAGTTACATGATCCCCCATGTTGT
GCAAAAAAGCGGTTAGCTCCTTCGGTCCTCCGATCGTTGTCAGAAGTAAGTTGGCCGCAGTGTTATCACT
CATGGTTATGGCAGCACTGCATAATTCTCTTACTGTCATGCCATCCGTAAGATGCTTTTCTGTGACTGGT
GAGTACTCAACCAAGTCATTCTGAGAATAGTGTATGCGGCGACCGAGTTGCTCTTGCCCGGCGTCAATAC
GGGATAATACCGCGCCACATAGCAGAACTTTAAAAGTGCTCATCATTGGAAAACGTTCTTCGGGGCGAAA
ACTCTCAAGGATCTTACCGCTGTTGAGATCCAGTTCGATGTAACCCACTCGTGCACCCAACTGATCTTCA
GCATCTTTTACTTTCACCAGCGTTTCTGGGTGAGCAAAAACAGGAAGGCAAAATGCCGCAAAAAAGGGAA
TAAGGGCGACACGGAAATGTTGAATACTCATACTCTTCCTTTTTCAATATTATTGAAGCATTTATCAGGG
TTATTGTCTCATGAGCGGATACATATTTGAATGTATTTAGAAAAATAAACAAATAGGGGTTCCGCGCACA
TTTCCCCGAAAAGTGCCACCTGACGTC
